Addgene plasmid #29557: pCDF1-ADAMTS18 (Q1002X)
Depositing lab: Yardena Samuels. Depositing organization: National Human Genome Research Institute (NHGRI). Publication: Mutational and functional analysis reveals ADAMTS18 metalloproteinase as a novel driver in melanoma. Wei X, Prickett TD, Viloria CG, Molinolo A, Lin JC, Cardenas-Navia I, Cruz P, Rosenberg SA, Davies MA, Gershenwald JE, Lopez-Otin C, Samuels Y. Mol Cancer Res. 2010 Nov . 8(11):1513-25. 10.1158/1541-7786.MCR-10-0262 PubMed 21047771.
Backbone
  Vector backbone: pCDF1-EF1-MCS2-Puromycin
  Backbone manufacturer: Systems Biosciences Inc
  Backbone size w/o insert (bp): 5500
  Vector type: Mammalian Expression, Lentiviral
  Selectable markers: Puromycin
Growth in bacteria
  Bacterial resistance: Ampicillin, 100 μg/mL
  Growth temperature: 37°C
  Growth strain: Stbl3
  Copy number: Low Copy
Gene/Insert
  Gene/Insert name: ADAMTS18
  Species: H. sapiens (human)
  Insert size (bp): 3640
  Mutation: changed glutamine 1002 to stop codon
  GenBank ID: NM_199355
  Entrez Gene: ADAMTS18 (a.k.a. ADAMTS21, KNO2)
  Tag / fusion protein: FLAG (C terminal on insert)
  Cloning method: Restriction Enzyme; 5′ cloning site XbaI (not destroyed); 3′ cloning site NotI (not destroyed)
  Sequencing primers: 5′ N/A; 3′ N/A
Terms and licenses: Academic/Nonprofit Terms; Industry Terms: Not Available to Industry
How to cite: pCDF1-ADAMTS18 (Q1002X) was a gift from Yardena Samuels (Addgene plasmid # 29557 ; http://n2t.net/addgene:29557 ; RRID:Addgene_29557)
