[The description below was written by a language model from this plasmid's Addgene catalogue record.]
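Description:
pCDF1-ADAMTS18 (Q1002X) is a lentiviral mammalian expression plasmid built on the commercial pCDF1-EF1-MCS2-Puromycin backbone (about 5.5 kb without insert). It is propagated in bacteria as a low-copy plasmid under ampicillin selection, in a recombination-deficient strain of the kind commonly used to keep lentiviral repeat sequences stable. Puromycin resistance allows selection of transduced or transfected mammalian cells. No feature table accompanies the record, so the promoter arrangement is not explicitly stated. The backbone name suggests that an EF1 promoter is present alongside the cloning site and puromycin cassette, but which element drives the insert cannot be confirmed from the fields given.

The payload is a roughly 3.6 kb human ADAMTS18 cDNA, encoding a secreted metalloproteinase of the ADAMTS family, cloned between XbaI and NotI sites that both remain intact. The insert carries a nonsense mutation converting glutamine 1002 to a stop codon, which should yield a C-terminally truncated protein. The record also lists a FLAG tag at the C terminus of the insert. It does not say whether the tag sits upstream of the premature stop; if it follows the full-length reading frame, it would not be translated in this mutant.

The associated publication reports mutational and functional analysis of ADAMTS18 as a candidate driver in melanoma. The plasmid is therefore presumably intended for producing lentivirus and stably expressing this tumour-associated truncation variant in mammalian cells, so its effects can be compared with those of the wild-type protein and other mutants.
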