>Addgene plasmid #29557 | pCDF1-ADAMTS18 (Q1002X) | addgene partial sequence | sequence record 34978 | 29557 with WPRE-R
TCTTTAAATTTTGTAATCCAGAGGTTGATTGTCGACTCAGGCACCGGGCTTGCGGGTCATGCACCAGGTG
CGCGGTCCTTCGGGCACCTCGACGTCGGCGGTGACGGTGAAGCCGAGCCGCTCGTAGAAGGGGAGGTTGC
GGGGCGCGGAGGTCTCCAGGAAGGCGGGCACCCCGGCGCGCTCGGCCGCCTCCACTCCGGGGAGCACGAC
GGCGCTGCCCAGACCCTTGCCCTGGTGGTCGGGCGAGACGCCGACGGTGGCCAGGAACCACGCGGGCTCC
TTGGGCCGGTGCGGCGCCAGGAGGCCTTCCATCTGTTGCTGCGCGGCCAGCCGGGAACCGCTCAACTCGG
CCATGCGCGGGCCGATCTCGGCGAACACCGCCCCCGCTTCGACGCTCTCCGGCGTGGTCCAGACCGCCAC
CGCGGCGCCGTCGTCCGCGACCCACACCTTGCCGATGTCGAGCCCGACGCGCGTGAGGAAGAGTTCTTGC
AGCTCGGTGACCCGCTCGATGTGGCGGTCCGGATCGACGGTGTGGCGCGTGGCGGGGTAGTCGGCGAACG
CGGCGGCGAGGGTGCGTACGGCCCTGGGGACGTCGTCGCGGGTGGCGAGGCGCACCGTGGGCTTGTACTC
GGTCATCTAGCGTAGGCGCCGGTCACAGCTTGGATCTGTAACGGCGCAGAACAGAAAACGAAACAAAGAC
GTAGAGTTGAGCAAGCAGGGTCAGGCAAAGCGTGGAGAGCCGGCTGAGTCTAGGTAGGCTCCAAGGGAGC
GCCGGACAAAGGCCCGGTCTCGACCTGAGCTTTAAACTTACCTAGACGGCGGACGCAGT
