>Addgene plasmid #29557 | pCDF1-ADAMTS18 (Q1002X) | addgene partial sequence | sequence record 35796 | pCDF1puro-R 5'-cacggcgactactgcactta-3'
GCGGAGCCAGTACACGACATCACTTTCCCAGTTTACCCCGCGCCACCTTCTCTAGGCACCCGTTCAATTG
CCGACCCCTCCCCCCAACTTCTCGGGGACTGTGGGCGATGTGCGCTCTGCCCACTGACGGGCACCGGAGC
GATCGCAGATCCTTCGCGGCCGCCTACTTATCGTCGTCATCCTTGTAATCAGACCAGGGTCCAAGGCTCC
ATTGTGGAGGGCAGGCATGGCTGTTGCAGGCTTGGACCTGAGTGGGTGTGCTCACTGGACAGAGAGAATG
CAACACTGCTTCCTCCTTTTGGAAGGGCTTCTTTTGCACACACTGGATCTTTCGGCTCTGCTGGCCTCCA
GCACAGGCCTTGCTGCATGTACTCCATTCACCTGGCATCCAGTAAGCCGGGCAGGAGAAAGCGTTGCAGA
TTTTGGGCTCAGTTACTGGCTTGGTTTTTGCACTGCAGAATGAGGAATTGACTTGAGTATTTTGATCTCG
CAAGCAAATGGCCTTTACATTTATGTAACCTCCACCACAGGAGACGGAGCACTCTGACTGCACGATACTC
CAGGTATAGGCAGGTCTTTTTGTGGCTGGTGGAGTTCCATTCATGACCTTGGGAAGTGCATACTTCCAAG
CTATCCCTGGATTTTTGCCTTGCATCAGAATTTCAAAGACCAGCGTCTCATTTGTGGGCCCTGGCGCGTA
CAGACGTTCCGGGCGGTTGAAAGAGCGCTGGTATTCAAACGTGGTCCCAGCGAAGGGGAACTCCCCAGGC
CAGTCGATGCTCCAGCCCCCGGTGAGGTAATACTTTTGACTGAGGCTTCG
